>Addgene plasmid #229040 | pJP_Osc05 | addgene full sequence | sequence record 458369 | Addgene NGS Result
AAACGTCCTAGAAGATGCCAGGAGGATACTTAGCAGAGAGACAATAAGGCCGGAGCGAAGCCGTTTTTCC
ATAGGCTCCGCCCCCCTGACGAACATCACGAAATCTGACGCTCAAATCAGTGGTGGCGAAACCCGACAGG
ACTATAAAGATACCAGGCGTTTCCCCCTGATGGCTCCCTCTTGCGCTCTCCTGTTCCCGTCCTGCGGCGT
CCGTGTTGTGGTGGAGGCTTTACCCAAATCACCACGTCCCGTTCCGTGTAGACAGTTCGCTCCAAGCTGG
GCTGTGTGCAAGAACCCCCCGTTCAGCCCGACTGCTGCGCCTTATCCGGTAACTATCATCTTGAGTCCAA
CCCGGAAAGACACGACAAAACGCCACTGGCAGCAGCCATTGGTAACTGAGAATTAGTGGATTTAGATATC
GAGAGTCTTGAAGTGGTGGCCTAACAGAGGCTACACTGAAAGGACAGTATTTGGTATCTGCGCTCCACTA
AAGCCAGTTACCAGGTTAAGCAGTTCCCCAACTGACTTAACCTTCGATCAAACCGCCTCCCCAGGCGGTT
TTTTCGTTTACAGAGCAGGAGATTACGACGATCGTAAAAGGATCTCAAGAAGATCCTTTACGGATTCCCG
ACACCATCACTCTAGATTTCAGTGCAATTTATCTCTTCAAATGTAGCACCTGAAGTCAGCCCCATACGAT
ATAAGTTGTAATTCTCATGTTAGTCATGCCCCGCGCCCACCGGAAGGAGCTGACTGGGTTGCTCACTTTT
CATACTCCCGCCATTCAGAGAAGAAACCAATTGTCCATATTGCATCAGACATTGCCGTCACTGCGTCTTT
TACTGGCTCTTCTCGCTAACCAAACCGGTAACCCCGCTTATTAAAAGCATTCTGTAACAAAGCGGGACCA
AAGCCATGACAAAAACGCGTAACAAAAGTGTCTATAATCACGGCAGAAAAGTCCACATTGATTATTTGCA
CGGCGTCACACTTTGCTATGCCATAGCATTTTTATCCATAAGATTAGCGGTTCCTACCTGACGCTTTTTA
TCGCAACTCTCTACTGTTTCTCCATACCCTGAATTCATAGGATAGATTCTGGAAACTTTACCGTCCGAGC
TCCAGCCTGCGGTCCGGCCATACATACTCTAAGATGTGTCTCGCTGGGACGCCCGGGGACTACACTTACG
AAACTATTGATTGCTCAGCCTGCGGTCCGGGTTCACTGCCGTATAGGCAGATCAGTGTGTACTAAGTACT
GTTTCAGAGCTATGCTGGAAACAGCATAGCAAGTTGAAATAAGGCTAGTCCGTTATCAACTTGAAAAAGT
GGCACCGAGTCGGTGCGTTCACTGCCGTATAGGCAGTCGCTGGGACGCCCGCTCGAGCAATAAACAGTTG
ATAGGGCTTCTCCGTTACAGCCTGCGGTCCGGGTTCACTGCCGTATAGGCAGTAATTTTGTTTAACTTTA
AGAAGGAGATATACATATGGTGAGCAAGGGCGAGGAGGATAACATGGCCATCATCAAGGAGTTCATGCGC
TTCAAGGTGCACATGGAGGGCTCCGTGAACGGCCACGAGTTCGAGATCGAGGGCGAGGGCGAGGGCCGCC
CCTACGAGGGCACCCAGACCGCCAAGCTGAAGGTGACCAAGGGTGGCCCCCTGCCCTTCGCCTGGGACAT
CCTGTCCCCTCAGTTCATGTACGGCTCCAAGGCCTACGTGAAGCACCCCGCCGACATCCCCGACTACTTG
AAGCTGTCCTTCCCCGAGGGCTTCAAGTGGGAGCGCGTGATGAACTTCGAGGACGGCGGCGTGGTGACCG
TGACCCAGGACTCCTCTCTGCAGGACGGCGAGTTCATCTACAAGGTGAAGCTGCGCGGCACCAACTTCCC
CTCCGACGGCCCCGTAATGCAGAAGAAGACTATGGGCTGGGAGGCCTCCTCCGAGCGGATGTACCCCGAG
GACGGCGCGCTGAAGGGCGAGATCAAGCAGAGGCTGAAGCTGAAGGACGGCGGCCACTACGACGCTGAAG
TCAAGACCACCTACAAGGCCAAGAAGCCCGTGCAGCTGCCCGGCGCGTACAACGTCAACATCAAGTTGGA
CATCACCTCCCACAACGAGGACTACACCATCGTGGAACAGTACGAACGCGCCGAGGGCCGCCACTCCACC
GGCGGCATGGACGAGCTGTACAAGATGTCCCGCCGTAATACTGACGCCATCACAATCCACAGCATCCTGG
ATTGGATTGAAGACAACTTGGAGTCGCCGTTGAGTTTAGAAAAAGTTAGTGAACGTAGTGGTTACTCAAA
GTGGCACCTTCAGCGCATGTTTAAGAAGGAAACGGGTCATTCATTGGGTCAATATATTCGTTCTCGCAAG
ATGACTGAAATTGCCCAGAAATTGAAAGAGTCTAATGAACCTATTTTGTACCTGGCGGAGCGTTACGGCT
TTGAAAGTCAGCAAACCCTTACACGTACCTTCAAGAATTACTTTGACGTTCCACCACACAAATATCGTAT
GACCAACATGCAGGGTGAGTCACGTTTTTTGCATCCGTTGAATCATTACAATTCCTAATAATCGCTGGGA
CGCCCGCCATGGTTCAGCCAAAAAACTTAAGACCGCCGGTCTTGTCCACTACCTTGCAGTAATGCGGTGG
ACAGGATCGGCGGTTTTCTTTTCTCTTCTCAATTCTTCTGACCTGTAACGAATAATAGATAGTAAAGTAG
TCTCCGATTGAGTTTTCTCTGCCGAGTCCCACCCAGTTCTGTGATTTCAGTAAGTTGGTAATTGATACAC
TGTTGCGAGAACTGCTGCCTGGTAGTAGATAGGTTGTTATTGAGTAAGAAGGTAAAGTGAACGAAATCCC
TGAAACTGAGACTGTAGAAAATAAGCTTCAGCCTGCGGTCCGGTTGACGGCTAGCTCAGTCCTAGGTACA
GTGCTAGCTCGCTGGGACGCCCGAGATAGCCGTTACACAGGTGACACTTATTTCAGCCTGCGGTCCGGCC
ACACTAGAGTCTAGCTTGAGATCGCTGGGACGCCCGTGAACAGTTGCTCTGATTGAAACCACGATTCAGC
CTGCGGTCCGGGTTCACTGCCGTATAGGCAGGACACATCTTAGAGTATGTAGTTTCAGAGCTATGCTGGA
AACAGCATAGCAAGTTGAAATAAGGCTAGTCCGTTATCAACTTGAAAAAGTGGCACCGAGTCGGTGCGTT
CACTGCCGTATAGGCAGTCGCTGGGACGCCCGGGATCCAAGAGATTTCTACACGATTGAGCACTGTCTCA
GCCTGCGGTCCGGGTTCACTGCCGTATAGGCAGTAATTTTGTTTAACTTTAAGAAGGAGATATACATATG
TCTAAAGGTGAAGAATTATTCACTGGTGTTGTCCCAATTTTGGTTGAATTAGATGGTGATGTTAATGGTC
ACAAATTTTCTGTCTCCGGTGAAGGTGAAGGTGATGCTACTTACGGTAAATTGACCTTAAAATTTATTTG
TACTACTGGTAAATTGCCAGTTCCGTGGCCAACCTTAGTCACTACTTTAGGTTATGGTTTGATGTGTTTT
GCTAGATACCCAGATCATATGAAACAACATGACTTTTTCAAGTCTGCCATGCCAGAAGGTTATGTTCAAG
AAAGAACTATTTTTTTCAAAGATGACGGTAACTACAAGACCAGAGCTGAAGTCAAGTTTGAAGGTGATAC
CTTAGTTAATAGAATCGAATTAAAAGGTATTGATTTTAAAGAAGATGGTAACATTTTAGGTCACAAATTG
GAATACAACTATAACTCTCACAATGTTTACATCATGGCTGACAAACAAAAGAATGGTATCAAAGTTAACT
TCAAAATTAGACACAACATTGAAGATGGTTCTGTTCAATTAGCTGACCATTATCAACAAAATACTCCAAT
TGGTGATGGTCCAGTCTTGTTACCAGACAACCATTACTTATCCTATCAATCTAAATTATCCAAAGATCCA
AACGAAAAGAGAGACCACATGGTCTTGTTAGAATTTGTTACTGCTGCTGGTATTACCCACGGTATGGATG
AATTGTACAAAATGTCCCGCCGTAATACTGACGCCATCACAATCCACAGCATCCTGGATTGGATTGAAGA
CTAATAATCGCTGGGACGCCCGCCTGCAGGCTCGGTACCAAATTCCAGAAAAGAGGCCTCCCGAAAGGGG
GGCCTTTTTTCGTTTTGGTCCTAATAGATAAAGGATAGGTCTGGTAGTGTTGTTCGTTCTCGCAGGTAAA
TCAATAATACTCAGCAGTTCCGTAGACTTTTCAGTGGGACAGGGTAGCGATAACAGATAGATTGTAATAA
GACACAGTAGGTGCTCGTAGTTGCGTGAAGAGAACCGCTCAGGAAATCCAGTCAGAAGTATTGGTAATCG
TTGTTTCTGCGCTAGCATGCCTATTTGTTTATTTTTCTAAATACATTCAAATATGTATCCGCTCATGAGA
CAATAACCCTGATAAATGCTTCAATAATATTGAAAAAGGAAGAGTATGAGCCATATTCAACGGGAAACGT
CTTGCTCTAGGCCGCGATTAAATTCCAACATGGATGCTGATTTATATGGGTATAAATGGGCTCGCGATAA
TGTCGGGCAATCAGGTGCGACAATCTATCGATTGTATGGGAAGCCCGATGCGCCAGAGTTGTTTCTGAAA
CATGGCAAAGGTAGCGTTGCCAATGATGTTACAGATGAGATGGTCAGACTAAACTGGCTGACGGAATTTA
TGCCTCTTCCGACCATCAAGCATTTTATCCGTACTCCTGATGATGCATGGTTACTCACCACTGCGATCCC
CGGGAAAACAGCATTCCAGGTATTAGAAGAATATCCTGATTCAGGTGAAAATATTGTTGATGCGCTGGCA
GTGTTCCTGCGCCGGTTGCATTCGATTCCTGTTTGTAATTGTCCTTTTAACAGCGACCGCGTATTTCGTC
TCGCTCAGGCGCAATCACGAATGAATAACGGTTTGGTTGATGCGAGTGATTTTGATGACGAGCGTAATGG
CTGGCCTGTTGAACAAGTCTGGAAAGAAATGCATAAACTTTTGCCATTCTCACCGGATTCAGTCGTCACT
CATGGTGATTTCTCACTTGATAACCTTATTTTTGACGAGGGGAAATTAATAGGTTGTATTGATGTTGGAC
GAGTCGGAATCGCAGACCGATACCAGGATCTTGCCATCCTATGGAACTGCCTCGGTGAGTTTTCTCCTTC
ATTACAGAAACGGCTTTTTCAAAAATATGGTATTGATAATCCTGATATGAATAAATTGCAGTTTCATTTG
ATGCTCGATGAGTTTTTCTAAGAATTAATTCATGAGCGGATACATATTTGAATGTATTTAGAAAAATAAA
CAAATAGGGGTTCCGCGCACATTTCCCCGAAAAGTGCCACTTGCGGAGACCCGGTCGTCAGCTTGTCGTC
GGTTCAGGGCAGGGTCGTTAAATAGCCGCTTATGTCTATTGCTGGTTTACCGGTAGATCTGAAACGCAAA
AAGGCCATCCGTCAGGATGGCCTTCTGCTTAGTTTGATGCCTGGCAGTTTATGGCGGGCGTCCTGCCCGC
CACCCTCCGGGCCGTTGCTTCACAACGTTCAAATCCGCTCCCGGCGGATTTGTCCTACTCAGGAGAGCGT
TCACCGACAAAGAAACTCAGTCGACCAGCCTGCGGTCCGGTTGACGGCTAGCTCAGTCCTAGGTACAGTG
CTAGCTCGCTGGGACGCCCGAGTGACGACTGCGAAGTAACCTCTATTTATCAGCCTGCGGTCCGGCCAAG
TACTTAGTACACACTGATTCGCTGGGACGCCCGGTAGTGCTTATCAGACCCAATACTGTTGAACAGCCTG
CGGTCCGGGTTCACTGCCGTATAGGCAGTCTCAAGCTAGACTCTAGTGGTTTCAGAGCTATGCTGGAAAC
AGCATAGCAAGTTGAAATAAGGCTAGTCCGTTATCAACTTGAAAAAGTGGCACCGAGTCGGTGCGTTCAC
TGCCGTATAGGCAGTCGCTGGGACGCCCGGACGTCCTATTACACTCGTCGTTGGAAACTGAAGATCAGCC
TGCGGTCCGGGTTCACTGCCGTATAGGCAGTAATTTTGTTTAACTTTAAGAAGGAGATATACATATGAAT
CAGTCATTCATCTCGGACATCTTATATGCCGACATCGAATCGAAGGCTAAGGAACTTACAGTCAATTCCA
ACAATACTGTCCAGCCGGTCGCGCTTATGCGCTTAGGAGTTTTCGTTCCCAAACCTTCCAAGAGCAAAGG
AGAAAGTAAGGAAATTGACGCCACCAAAGCCTTCTCTCAACTGGAGATTGCTAAAGCAGAGGGCATGAGT
AAAGGAGAAGAACTTTTCACTGGAGTTGTCCCAATTCTTGTTGAATTAGATGGTGATGTTAATGGGCACA
AATTTTCTGTCAGTGGAGAGGGTGAAGGTGATGCAACATACGGAAAACTTACCCTTAAATTTATTTGCAC
TACTGGAAAACTACCTGTTCCGTGGCCAACACTTGTCACTACTTTGACTTGGGGTGTTCAATGCTTTGCT
AGATACCCAGATCATATGAAACAGCATGACTTTTTCAAGAGTGCCATGCCCGAAGGTTATGTACAGGAAA
GAACTATATTTTTCAAAGATGACGGGAACTACAAGACACGTGCTGAAGTCAAGTTTGAAGGTGATACCCT
TGTTAATAGAATCGAGTTAAAAGGTATTGATTTTAAAGAAGATGGAAACATTCTTGGACACAAATTGGAA
TACAACGCTATTTCAGATAATGTATACATCACTGCAGACAAACAAAAGAATGGAATCAAAGCTAATTTCA
AAATTAGACACAACATTGAAGATGGAAGCGTTCAACTAGCAGACCATTATCAACAAAATACTCCAATTGG
CGATGGCCCTGTCCTTTTACCAGACAACCATTACCTGTCCACACAATCTAAACTTTCGAAAGATCCCAAC
GAAAAGAGAGACCACATGGTCCTTCTTGAGTTTGTAACAGCTGCTGGGATTACACTAGGCATGGATGAAC
TATACAAATAATAATCGCTGGGACGCCCGGCGGCCGCGGAAACACAGAAAAAAGCCCGCACCTGACAGTG
CGGGCTTTTTTTTTCGACCAAAGGTAGCGAACGACGAGTCACTGTTGAGGATAAATACTTTCTCTACTAG
GCGCCTGTTACACAGGTCCTCAGC
Features (pLannotate 1.2.2; 22 found; start..end, strand, type, name):
      1..636     -  rep_origin     ColA ori: Plasmids containing the ColA origin of replication can be propagated in E. coli cells that contain additional plasmids with compatible origins.
    721..761     -  CDS            TcR (fragment): tetracycline efflux protein; tet; confers resistance to tetracycline
    791..1075    +  promoter       araBAD promoter: araBAD; promoter of the L-arabinose operon of E. coli; the araC regulatory gene is transcribed in the opposite direction (Guzman et al., 1995)
   1279..1346    +  misc_RNA       tracrRNA (fragment): trans-activating CRISPR RNA for the Streptococcus pyogenes CRISPR/Cas9 system
   1457..1479    +  RBS            RBS: efficient ribosome binding site from bacteriophage T7 gene 10 (Olins and Rangwala, 1989)
   1487..2194    +  CDS            mCherry: mCherry is a basic (constitutively fluorescent) red fluorescent protein published in 2004, derived from Discosoma sp.. It is reported to be a very rapidly-maturing monomer with low acid sensitivity.
   2195..2575    +  CDS            marA: MARA_ECOLI - Experimental evidence at protein level: Swiss-Prot protein existence level 1. May be a transcriptional activator of genes involved in the multiple antibiotic resistance (Mar) phenotype. It can also activate genes such as sodA, zwf and micF. From Escherichia coli (strain K12).
   2914..2938    +  promoter       J23119(SpeI) promoter (fragment): bacterial promoter (Registry of Standard Biological Parts BBa J23119) modified to end with an SpeI site
   3150..3217    +  misc_RNA       tracrRNA (fragment): trans-activating CRISPR RNA for the Streptococcus pyogenes CRISPR/Cas9 system
   3328..3350    +  RBS            RBS: efficient ribosome binding site from bacteriophage T7 gene 10 (Olins and Rangwala, 1989)
   3358..4071    +  CDS            10B: 10B is a fluorescent protein published in 1996, derived from Aequorea victoria.
   4072..4131    +  CDS            marA (fragment): MARA_ECOLI - Experimental evidence at protein level: Swiss-Prot protein existence level 1. May be a transcriptional activator of genes involved in the multiple antibiotic resistance (Mar) phenotype. It can also activate genes such as sodA, zwf and micF. From Escherichia coli (strain K12).
   4434..4525    +  promoter       AmpR promoter: bla
   4526..5341    +  CDS            KanR: aminoglycoside phosphotransferase; aph(3')-Ia; confers resistance to kanamycin in bacteria or G418 (Geneticin®) in eukaryotes
   5350..5407    -  promoter       AmpR promoter (fragment): bla
   5529..5556    -  terminator     rrnB T2 terminator: transcription terminator T2 from the E. coli rrnB gene
   5648..5681    -  terminator     rrnB T1 terminator (fragment): Escherichia coli rrnB; transcription terminator T1 from the E. coli rrnB gene
   5711..5735    +  promoter       J23119(SpeI) promoter (fragment): bacterial promoter (Registry of Standard Biological Parts BBa J23119) modified to end with an SpeI site
   5947..6014    +  misc_RNA       tracrRNA (fragment): trans-activating CRISPR RNA for the Streptococcus pyogenes CRISPR/Cas9 system
   6125..6147    +  RBS            RBS: efficient ribosome binding site from bacteriophage T7 gene 10 (Olins and Rangwala, 1989)
   6155..6364    +  CDS            repA (fragment): REP5_ECOLX - Experimental evidence at protein level: Swiss-Prot protein existence level 1. RepA is essential for origin function, autoregulates its own synthesis from the promoter, and, when overproduced, blocks origin function. From Escherichia coli.
   6368..7078    +  CDS            mCerulean: mCerulean is a basic (constitutively fluorescent) cyan fluorescent protein published in 2005, derived from Aequorea victoria. It is reported to be a very rapidly-maturing monomer.
