[The description below was written by a language model from this plasmid's Addgene catalogue record and pLannotate feature annotations shown in this document.]
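Description:
pJP_Osc05 is a 7,234 bp bacterial expression plasmid derived from the pJ2072.2_CRISPRlator backbone. It carries a three-node CRISPR-interference gene circuit for use in E. coli. It replicates from a ColA origin, which is compatible with other common origins and so allows co-maintenance with helper plasmids. Selection is by kanamycin, through an aph(3')-Ia gene driven by a bla promoter. According to the record, this marker was inserted between the mCitrine and mCerulean nodes. A short tetracycline-resistance remnant is also annotated but is only a fragment.

The feature table shows three similarly organised transcription units. Each has a promoter, a tracrRNA-derived fragment consistent with a single-guide RNA scaffold, a T7 gene 10 ribosome binding site and a fluorescent reporter. In the first node, the inserted 285 bp araBAD (pBAD) promoter drives the guide RNA and mCherry. The other two nodes use J23119-type constitutive promoter fragments with a yellow Aequorea-derived protein (annotated as 10B, matching the mCitrine named in the record) and mCerulean. Sequences annotated as marA follow the mCherry and yellow reporters, and a repA fragment precedes mCerulean. These may be fused tags affecting reporter stability, but the record does not state their role. rrnB terminator elements are annotated between the kanamycin cassette and the mCerulean node.

The plasmid does not work alone: dCas9, Csy4 and the light-responsive VVD-AraC regulator must be supplied separately. Csy4 would typically process the guide RNAs out of the transcripts, and dCas9 would mediate repression between nodes. VVD-AraC places the pBAD-controlled mCherry node under blue-light control. The stated use is to generate ring patterns in growing bacterial colonies in response to blue-light pulses.
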