Addgene plasmid #229040: pJP_Osc05
Purpose: Light inducible three-node circuit that can generate ring patterns in a growing bacterial colony upon blue light pulses. Heterologous expression of dCas9, Csy4, and VVD-AraC are necessary.
Depositing lab: Yolanda Schaerli. Depositing organization: Universite de Lausanne (UNIL). Publication: A tool for modeling gene regulatory networks (GRN_modeler) and its applications to synthetic biology. Hollo G, Park JH, Boni E, Schaerli Y. Mol Syst Biol. 2025 Sep 29. doi: 10.1038/s44320-025-00148-8. PubMed 41023501.
Backbone
  Vector backbone: pJ2072.2_CRISPRlator
  Backbone manufacturer: Yolanda Schaerli, Addgene plasmid #140674
  Backbone size w/o insert (bp): 6900
  Total vector size (bp): 7234
  Modifications to backbone: The Kanamycin resistance gene was inserted between mCitrine and mCerulean. pBAD promoter controls the expression of mCherry node.
  Vector type: Bacterial Expression
Growth in bacteria
  Bacterial resistance: Kanamycin, 50 μg/mL
  Growth temperature: 30°C
  Growth strain: DH5alpha
  Copy number: High Copy
Gene/Insert
  Gene/Insert name: pBAD promoter
  Insert size (bp): 285
Terms and licenses: Academic/Nonprofit Terms; Industry Terms: Not Available to Industry
Depositor comments: Please visit https://doi.org/10.1101/2024.12.18.629005 for bioRxiv preprint.
How to cite: pJP_Osc05 was a gift from Yolanda Schaerli (Addgene plasmid # 229040 ; http://n2t.net/addgene:229040 ; RRID:Addgene_229040)
